Addgene plasmid #229299: pXTK062 [Con-Pro_bla-v1-Broad_PartType8]
Purpose: XanthoMoClo Golden Gate Part Plasmid for cloning, contains Constitutive-Promoter_bla-v1-Broad_PartType8
Depositing lab: Michael Springer. Depositing organization: Harvard Medical School. Publication: XanthoMoClo horizontal line A Robust Modular Cloning Genetic Toolkit for the Genera Xanthobacter and Roseixanthobacter. Soltysiak MPM, Ory ALH, Lee AD, Christophersen CE, Jalihal AP, Springer M. ACS Synth Biol. 2025 Apr 18;14(4):1173-1190. doi: 10.1021/acssynbio.4c00806. Epub 2025 Mar 13. PubMed 40080684.
Backbone
  Vector backbone: pXTK
  Vector type: Bacterial Expression
Growth in bacteria
  Bacterial resistance: Ampicillin, 100 μg/mL
  Growth temperature: 37°C
  Growth strain: DH5alpha
  Copy number: Low Copy
Gene/Insert
  Gene/Insert name: bla-v1 Promoter (Broad) (alt name: Constitutive-Promoter_bla-v1-Broad_PartType8)
  Species: Synthetic
  Cloning method: Restriction Enzyme; 5′ cloning site unknown (unknown if destroyed)
Terms and licenses: Academic/Nonprofit Terms; Industry Terms: Not Available to Industry
How to cite: pXTK062 [Con-Pro_bla-v1-Broad_PartType8] was a gift from Michael Springer (Addgene plasmid # 229299 ; http://n2t.net/addgene:229299 ; RRID:Addgene_229299)
