[The description below was written by a language model from this plasmid's Addgene catalogue record and pLannotate feature annotations shown in this document.]
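Description:
pXTK062 [Con-Pro_bla-v1-Broad_PartType8] is a small (about 1.8 kb) Golden Gate part plasmid from the XanthoMoClo modular cloning toolkit, which was developed for genetic engineering of the bacterial genera Xanthobacter and Roseixanthobacter. It is built on the pXTK backbone and is catalogued as a bacterial expression vector, although its role is to store and supply a single standardized part, not to express a gene itself. It is maintained in E. coli under ampicillin selection. The feature table shows a ColE1/pMB1-family origin of replication, a TEM-type bla beta-lactamase coding sequence driven by an AmpR promoter, and a bacteriophage fd terminator immediately downstream of the resistance gene. The catalogue lists the plasmid as low copy, whereas the annotation software labels the origin as a high-copy type; the record does not resolve this difference.

The payload is a synthetic constitutive promoter part, "bla-v1 Promoter (Broad)", assigned to Part Type 8 in the toolkit's assembly hierarchy. Two AmpR (bla) promoter features are annotated in the same orientation upstream of the bla gene. The one directly abutting the coding sequence presumably drives the selection marker, and the separate upstream copy most likely corresponds to the deposited promoter part, though the record does not explicitly assign them. The Type IIS restriction sites and overhangs that would release the part during Golden Gate assembly are not annotated, and the cloning sites are recorded as unknown. The "Broad" label suggests intended broad-host function, but the record does not define it. The plasmid is typically used as a donor of this constitutive promoter when assembling multi-part XanthoMoClo constructs.
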