Features (pLannotate 1.2.2; 5 found; start..end, strand, type, name):
      1..589     +  rep_origin     ori: high-copy-number ColE1/pMB1/pBR322/pUC origin of replication
    620..724     +  promoter       AmpR promoter: bla
    779..870     +  promoter       AmpR promoter: bla
    871..1728    +  CDS            bla: BLAT_ECOLX - Experimental evidence at protein level: Swiss-Prot protein existence level 1. TEM-type are the most prevalent beta-lactamases in enterobacteria; they hydrolyze the beta-lactam bond in susceptible beta-lactam antibiotics, thus conferring resistance to penicillins and cephalosporins. TEM-3 and TEM-4 are capable of hydrolyzing cefotaxime and ceftazidime. TEM-5 is capable of hydrolyzing ceftazidime. TEM-6 is capable of hydrolyzing ceftazidime and aztreonam. TEM-8/CAZ-2, TEM- 16/CAZ-7 and TEM-24/CAZ-6 are markedly active against ceftazidime. IRT- 4 shows resistance to beta-lactamase in
   1735..1774    +  terminator     fd terminator: central terminator from bacteriophage fd (Otsuka and Kunisawa, 1982)
>Addgene plasmid #229299 | pXTK062 [Con-Pro_bla-v1-Broad_PartType8] | addgene full sequence | sequence record 464690 | Addgene NGS Result
TTGAGATCCTTTTTTTCTGCGCGTAATCTGCTGCTTGCAAACAAAAAAACCACCGCTACCAGCGGTGGTT
TGTTTGCCGGATCAAGAGCTACCAACTCTTTTTCCGAAGGTAACTGGCTTCAGCAGAGCGCAGATACCAA
ATACTGTTCTTCTAGTGTAGCCGTAGTTAGGCCACCACTTCAAGAACTCTGTAGCACCGCCTACATACCT
CGCTCTGCTAATCCTGTTACCAGTGGCTGCTGCCAGTGGCGATAAGTCGTGTCTTACCGGGTTGGACTCA
AGACGATAGTTACCGGATAAGGCGCAGCGGTCGGGCTGAACGGGGGGTTCGTGCACACAGCCCAGCTTGG
AGCGAACGACCTACACCGAACTGAGATACCTACAGCGTGAGCTATGAGAAAGCGCCACGCTTCCCGAAGG
GAGAAAGGCGGACAGGTATCCGGTAAGCGGCAGGGTCGGAACAGGAGAGCGCACGAGGGAGCTTCCAGGG
GGAAACGCCTGGTATCTTTATAGTCCTGTCGGGTTTCGCCACCTCTGACTTGAGCGTCGATTTTTGTGAT
GCTCGTCAGGGGGGCGGAGCCTATGGAAAAACGCCAGCAACGCGAGTCGGTCTCTGCTGCGCGGAACCCC
TATTTGTTTATTTTTCTAAATACATTCAAATATGTATCCGCTCATGAGACAATAACCCTGATAAATGCTT
CAATAATATTGAAAAAGGAAGAGTAATGTGAGACCAGAGTAGCCCGCCTAATGAGCGGGCTTTTTTTTAA
TTCCCCTATTTGTTTATTTTTCTAAATACATTCAAATATGTATCCGCTCATGAGACAATAACCCTGATAA
ATGCTTCAATAATATTGAAAAAGGAAGAGTATGAGCATTCAGCATTTTCGTGTGGCGCTGATTCCGTTTT
TTGCGGCGTTTTGCCTGCCGGTGTTTGCGCATCCGGAAACCCTGGTGAAAGTGAAAGATGCGGAAGATCA
ACTGGGTGCGCGCGTGGGCTATATTGAACTGGATCTGAACAGCGGCAAAATTCTGGAATCTTTTCGTCCG
GAAGAACGTTTTCCGATGATGAGCACCTTTAAAGTGCTGCTGTGCGGTGCGGTTCTGAGCCGTGTGGATG
CGGGCCAGGAACAACTGGGCCGTCGTATTCATTATAGCCAGAACGATCTGGTGGAATATAGCCCGGTGAC
CGAAAAACATCTGACCGATGGCATGACCGTGCGTGAACTGTGCAGCGCGGCGATTACCATGAGCGATAAC
ACCGCGGCGAACCTGCTGCTGACGACCATTGGCGGTCCGAAAGAACTGACCGCGTTTCTGCATAACATGG
GCGATCATGTGACCCGTCTGGATCGTTGGGAACCGGAACTGAACGAAGCGATTCCGAACGATGAACGTGA
TACCACCATGCCGGCAGCAATGGCGACCACCCTGCGTAAACTGCTGACGGGTGAGCTGCTGACCCTGGCA
AGCCGCCAGCAACTGATTGATTGGATGGAAGCGGATAAAGTGGCGGGTCCGCTGCTGCGTAGCGCGCTGC
CGGCTGGCTGGTTTATTGCGGATAAAAGCGGTGCGGGCGAACGTGGCAGCCGTGGCATTATTGCGGCGCT
GGGCCCGGATGGTAAACCGAGCCGTATTGTGGTGATTTATACCACCGGCAGCCAGGCGACGATGGATGAA
CGTAACCGTCAGATTGCGGAAATTGGCGCGAGCCTGATTAAACATTGGTAAACCGATACAATTAAAGGCT
CCTTTTGGAGCCTTTTTTTTTGGACGACCCTTGTCAGATCAAAGGATCTTC
